>Addgene plasmid #36148 | unc5bCD4d3+4-bio | depositor partial sequence | sequence record 44829 | insert
GCGGCCGCCACCATGGTCTCAACGTGTATACACCGCGACCAGTCTCCCGCCTCCCTGCTCGGTTTACTTC
TACTCAGCTCAACCTTAGTGATACATGCAGATGGCAGCGATTACAGTGAAGTTCTCCCGGACTCGTTTCC
ATCAGCTCCTGCCGAACCGCTGCCAGAATTCCAGAGTGAGCCCGAGGATGCATTCATAGTAAAAAACAGA
CCCGTCAAACTGTCCTGCAAGGCCGCCCCTGCCACACAGATATACTTTAAATGCAATGGAGAATGGGTGA
ACCAGAATGACCATGTGACCAAGGAAAGTCTGGACCATATCACAGGTCTGGTAGTGAGAGAAGTAGATAT
CTCTGTCTCCCGGACGCAGGTAGAGGAGTTGTTTGGGCTGGAAGATTATTGGTGCCAGTGTGTTGCCTGG
AGCTCGGCAGGCACCACAAAGAGCCGTCGGGCTTACGTCCGCATCGCCTACTTGAGAAAGAACTTTGAGC
AGGAGCCGCTTGGCAGGGAGGTGCGTCTGGAGCAGGAAGTATTACTGCAGTGTCGTCCACCAGAGGGCAG
CCCGCCTGCTGAGGTGGACTGGCTAAAGAACGAAGAGCTCATTGACCCGGCGCTGGATTCTAACTTTCTA
ATTACCATCGAGCACGACCTGATCATCAAACAGGCTCGACTCTCTGACACTGCCAACTACACCTGTGTGG
CACGTAATGTGGTCGCTAAGAGACGCAGCAGCACTGCCACTCTCATCGTCTACGTAAGTGGAGGCTGGTC
ATCCTGGACAGAGTGGTCAGAATGTAATGCTCAGTGTGGGCGGGGCTGGCAGAGACGGACACGCAGCTGC
ACCAATCCAGCACCACTCAATGGAGGAGCCTTCTGTGATGGACCGCCCTTCCAGAGAGTCACCTGTACCA
CCCTCTGTCCAGTGGATGGAGGCTGGACCGAGTGGGCCAAGTGGTCTGCGTGTGGGACGGAGTGCACACA
TTGGCGCAGTCGGGAATGTCAGGCTCCACCGCCACGTAATGGAGGACGACACTGCAGCGGCAGCATGATG
GAGAGCAAGAACTGCACTGAGGGATTATGTGCACGCAATAAAAAGGTTTCTGTTGAACATACAAGTCATC
CTCTGGGCTCTGGGACTGGTGGCGCGCC
