>Addgene plasmid #36148 | unc5bCD4d3+4-bio | addgene partial sequence | sequence record 46331 | EBVori-F 5'-CCACTCAGTGTTGGCAAATG-3'
GAGAACCCCTTTGTGTTTGGTCCCCCCCCGTGTCACATGTGGAACAGGGCCCAGTTGGCAAGTTGTACCA
ACCAACTGAAGGGATTACATGCACTGCCCCGCGAAGAAGGGGCAGAGATGTCGTAGTCAGGTTTAGTTCG
TCCGGGGCGGGGATCGATCCTCTAGCTAGAGATCTCCGAGGGATCTCGACCAAATGATTTGCCCTCCCAT
ATGTCCTTCCGAGTGAGAGACACAAAAAATTCCAACACACTATTGCAATGAAAATAAATTTCCTTTATTA
GCCAGAGGTCGAGGTCGGGGGATCCTTAATTAATCACGTGTCTAGACTTAACGATGATTCCACACCATTT
TCTGTGCATCCAGAATATGATGCAGTGATCCGGAATTCAACCCTTTGGATAAAACCTGGATCTTGGAGTC
CATCTTGACCTCTTCACCTTCACTCAGTAGACATTGCCACACCCCTGCTTCAGGGGCCTGCACTTGAATC
ACTTTCTCCTGCCTGGAGACCCTGGCCTCCTGATTCTCCTGCTTCAAGATCAGTCTCATCTTGGGTGAGG
TGGGTCCCATCACCTCACAGGTCAAAGTGTTGCTGTCGGGCTGAGTCACTTTCATCACCACCAGGTTCAC
TTCCTGATACAGTATCCCTCTGTCCAGAGTCAGGGTCAGGTTGCCAGAACCAGCAAACTGAAGGGAGACC
TGGGGTATCTGAAGGGTGAGTGGGAGCGTTTCGGACAGCTGGAACTTGGGGTTGCTAGTAGAC
