>Addgene plasmid #36148 | unc5bCD4d3+4-bio | addgene partial sequence | sequence record 46477 | LNCX 5'-AGCTCGTTTAGTGAACCGTCAGATC-3'
TCGCTGTCTGCGAGGGCCAGCTGTTGGGCTCGCGGTTGAGGACAAACTCTTCGCGGTCTTTCCAGTACTC
TTGGATCGGAAACCCGTCGGCCTCCGAACGGTACTCCGCCACCGAGGGACCTGAGCGAGTCCGCATCGAC
CGGATCGGAAAACCTCTCGAGAAAGGCGTCTAACCAGTCACAGTCGCAAGGTAGGCTGAGCACCGTGGCG
GGCGGCAGCGGGTGGCGGTCGGGGTTGTTTCTGGCGGAGGTGCTGCTGATGATGTAATTAAAGTAGGCGG
TCTTGAGACGGCGGATGGTCGAGGTGAGGTGTGGCAGGCTTGAGATCCAGCTGTTGGGGTGAGTACTCCC
TCTCAAAAGCGGGCATTACTTCTGCGCTAAGATTGTCAGTTTCCAAAAACGAGGAGGATTTGATATTCAC
CTGGCCCGATCTGGCCATACACTTGAGTGACAATGACATCCACTTTGCCTTTCTCTCCACAGGTGTCCAC
TCCCAGGTCCAAGTTTAAACTGCGGCCGCCACCATGGTCTCAACGTGTATACACCGCGACCAGTCTCCCG
CCTCCCTGCTCGGTTTACTTCTACTCAGCTCAACCTTAGTGATACATGCAGATGGCAGCGATTACAGTGA
AGTTCTCCCGGACTCGTTTCCATCAGCTCCTGCCGA
