[The description below was written by a language model from this plasmid's Addgene catalogue record.]
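Description:
unc5bCD4d3+4-bio is a mammalian expression plasmid built on the pTT3 backbone, a vector designed for transient protein production in cultured mammalian cells. It is about 7.8 kb in total (roughly 6 kb of backbone) and is propagated in E. coli under ampicillin selection. The record gives no feature table, so the bacterial origin and any other backbone elements are not itemised. The copy number is listed as unknown.

The payload is an approximately 1.15 kb fragment of zebrafish (Danio rerio) unc5b, also known as unc5h2, cloned between NotI and AscI sites that are both retained, and expressed from the CMV promoter. The purpose line adds "netrin-1a" in parentheses after the gene name without explaining it. The backbone supplies two C-terminal fusion partners in frame with the insert: domains 3 and 4 of rat CD4, followed by a biotinylation peptide. In constructs of this kind the CD4 domains act as a common structural and antigenic tag, and the peptide allows site-specific enzymatic biotinylation so that the protein can be captured on streptavidin-coated surfaces. The insert size and tag arrangement are consistent with a secreted receptor ectodomain rather than the full-length protein, although the record does not state the boundaries of the encoded region. The insert carries a deliberate L2V substitution, introduced to create a consensus Kozak sequence around the start codon for efficient translation initiation.

The plasmid belongs to the EXPRESs collection of zebrafish receptor constructs. It is associated with a study mapping a cell surface interaction network of neural leucine-rich repeat receptors, which points to its use in producing tagged recombinant protein for extracellular protein interaction screening.
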