Addgene plasmid #36148: unc5bCD4d3+4-bio
Purpose: EXPRESs plasmid for Zebrafish Receptors encoding zebrafish unc5b (netrin-1a) with rat CD4d3+4-bio tag
Depositing lab: Gavin Wright. Depositing organization: Wellcome Sanger Institute. Publication: A cell surface interaction network of neural leucine-rich repeat receptors. Sollner C, Wright GJ. Genome Biol. 2009;10(9):R99. Epub 2009 Sep 18. 10.1186/gb-2009-10-9-r99 PubMed 19765300.
Backbone
  Vector backbone: pTT3
  Backbone manufacturer: Yves Durocher, NRC
  Backbone size w/o insert (bp): 6000
  Total vector size (bp): 7800
  Vector type: Mammalian Expression
Growth in bacteria
  Bacterial resistance: Ampicillin, 100 μg/mL
  Growth temperature: 37°C
  Growth strain: DH5alpha
  Copy number: Unknown
Gene/Insert
  Gene/Insert name: unc5b (alt name: unc5b)
  Species: D. rerio (zebrafish)
  Insert size (bp): 1150
  Mutation: L2V
  Entrez Gene: unc5b (a.k.a. unc5h2)
  Promoter: CMV
  Tag / fusion protein: ratCD4d3+4 (C terminal on backbone); biotinylation peptide (C terminal on backbone)
  Cloning method: Restriction Enzyme; 5′ cloning site NotI (not destroyed); 3′ cloning site AscI (not destroyed)
  Sequencing primers: 5′ CMV Forward
Resource information
  A portion of this plasmid was derived from a plasmid made by: pTT3 was obtained from Yves Durocher, National Research Council of Canada-Biotechnology Research Institute
Terms and licenses: Academic/Nonprofit Terms; Industry Terms: Not Available to Industry
Depositor comments: This plasmid contains an intentional L2V mutation in the unc5b sequence to create a consensus Kozak sequence.
How to cite: unc5bCD4d3+4-bio was a gift from Gavin Wright (Addgene plasmid # 36148 ; http://n2t.net/addgene:36148 ; RRID:Addgene_36148)
